>Addgene plasmid #144158 | TFORF2847 | addgene full sequence | sequence record 396219 | Addgene NGS Result
TTAATGTAGTCTTATGCAATACTCTTGTAGTCTTGCAACATGGTAACGATGAGTTAGCAACATGCCTTAC
AAGGAGAGAAAAAGCACCGTGCATGCCGATTGGTGGAAGTAAGGTGGTACGATCGTGCCTTATTAGGAAG
GCAACAGACGGGTCTGACATGGATTGGACGAACCACTGAATTGCCGCATTGCAGAGATATTGTATTTAAG
TGCCTAGCTCGATACATAAACGGGTCTCTCTGGTTAGACCAGATCTGAGCCTGGGAGCTCTCTGGCTAAC
TAGGGAACCCACTGCTTAAGCCTCAATAAAGCTTGCCTTGAGTGCTTCAAGTAGTGTGTGCCCGTCTGTT
GTGTGACTCTGGTAACTAGAGATCCCTCAGACCCTTTTAGTCAGTGTGGAAAATCTCTAGCAGTGGCGCC
CGAACAGGGACTTGAAAGCGAAAGGGAAACCAGAGGAGCTCTCTCGACGCAGGACTCGGCTTGCTGAAGC
GCGCACGGCAAGAGGCGAGGGGCGGCGACTGGTGAGTACGCCAAAAATTTTGACTAGCGGAGGCTAGAAG
GAGAGAGATGGGTGCGAGAGCGTCAGTATTAAGCGGGGGAGAATTAGATCGCGATGGGAAAAAATTCGGT
TAAGGCCAGGGGGAAAGAAAAAATATAAATTAAAACATATAGTATGGGCAAGCAGGGAGCTAGAACGATT
CGCAGTTAATCCTGGCCTGTTAGAAACATCAGAAGGCTGTAGACAAATACTGGGACAGCTACAACCATCC
CTTCAGACAGGATCAGAAGAACTTAGATCATTATATAATACAGTAGCAACCCTCTATTGTGTGCATCAAA
GGATAGAGATAAAAGACACCAAGGAAGCTTTAGACAAGATAGAGGAAGAGCAAAACAAAAGTAAGACCAC
CGCACAGCAAGCGGCCGCTGATCTTCAGACCTGGAGGAGGAGATATGAGGGACAATTGGAGAAGTGAATT
ATATAAATATAAAGTAGTAAAAATTGAACCATTAGGAGTAGCACCCACCAAGGCAAAGAGAAGAGTGGTG
CAGAGAGAAAAAAGAGCAGTGGGAATAGGAGCTTTGTTCCTTGGGTTCTTGGGAGCAGCAGGAAGCACTA
TGGGCGCAGCGTCAATGACGCTGACGGTACAGGCCAGACAATTATTGTCTGGTATAGTGCAGCAGCAGAA
CAATTTGCTGAGGGCTATTGAGGCGCAACAGCATCTGTTGCAACTCACAGTCTGGGGCATCAAGCAGCTC
CAGGCAAGAATCCTGGCTGTGGAAAGATACCTAAAGGATCAACAGCTCCTGGGGATTTGGGGTTGCTCTG
GAAAACTCATTTGCACCACTGCTGTGCCTTGGAATGCTAGTTGGAGTAATAAATCTCTGGAACAGATTTG
GAATCACACGACCTGGATGGAGTGGGACAGAGAAATTAACAATTACACAAGCTTAATACACTCCTTAATT
GAAGAATCGCAAAACCAGCAAGAAAAGAATGAACAAGAATTATTGGAATTAGATAAATGGGCAAGTTTGT
GGAATTGGTTTAACATAACAAATTGGCTGTGGTATATAAAATTATTCATAATGATAGTAGGAGGCTTGGT
AGGTTTAAGAATAGTTTTTGCTGTACTTTCTATAGTGAATAGAGTTAGGCAGGGATATTCACCATTATCG
TTTCAGACCCACCTCCCAACCCCGAGGGGACCCATGCATTGCATCTCAATTAGTCAGCAACCAGGTGTGG
AAAGTCCCCAGGCTCCCCAGCAGGCAGAAGTATGCAAAGCATGCGTCTCAATTAGTCAGCAACCATAGTC
CCGCCCCTAACTCCGCCCATCCCGCCCCTAACTCCGCCCAGTTCCGCCCATTCTCCGCCCCATGGCTGAC
TAATTTTTTTTATTTATGCAGAGGCCGAGGCCGCCTCGGCCTCTGAGCTATTCCAGAAGTAGTGAGGAGG
CTTTTTTGGAGGCCTAGGCTTTTGCAAAAAGCTTTCTAGAGGTACCACCGGAGCTTACCATGACCGAGTA
CAAGCCCACGGTGCGCCTCGCCACCCGCGACGACGTCCCCAGGGCCGTACGCACCCTCGCCGCCGCGTTC
GCCGACTACCCCGCCACGCGCCACACCGTCGATCCGGACCGCCACATCGAGCGGGTCACCGAGCTGCAAG
AACTCTTCCTCACGCGCGTCGGGCTCGACATCGGCAAGGTGTGGGTCGCGGACGACGGCGCCGCCGTGGC
GGTCTGGACCACGCCGGAGAGCGTCGAAGCGGGGGCGGTGTTCGCCGAGATCGGCCCGCGCATGGCCGAG
TTGAGCGGTTCCCGGCTGGCCGCGCAGCAACAGATGGAAGGCCTCCTGGCGCCGCACCGGCCCAAGGAGC
CCGCGTGGTTCCTGGCCACCGTCGGCGTCTCGCCCGACCACCAGGGCAAGGGTCTGGGCAGCGCCGTCGT
GCTCCCCGGAGTGGAGGCGGCCGAGCGCGCCGGGGTGCCCGCCTTCCTGGAGACCTCCGCGCCCCGCAAC
CTCCCCTTCTACGAGCGGCTCGGCTTCACCGTCACCGCCGACGTCGAGGTGCCCGAAGGACCGCGCACCT
GGTGCATGACCCGCAAGCCCGGTGCCAGTTAACGAATTCTAGATCTTGAGACAAATGGCAGTATTCATCC
ACAATTTTAAAAGAAAAGGGGGGATTGGGGGGTACAGTGCAGGGGAAAGAATAGTAGACATAATAGCAAC
AGACATACAAACTAAAGAATTACAAAAACAAATTACAAAAATTCAAAATTTTCGGGTTTATTACAGGGAC
AGCAGAGATCCACTTTGGCGCCGGCTCGAGGCCTGCAGGTGCAAAGATGGATAAAGTTTTAAACAGAGAG
GAATCTTTGCAGCTAATGGACCTTCTAGGTCTTGAAAGGAGTGGGAATTGGCTCCGGTGCCCGTCAGTGG
GCAGAGCGCACATCGCCCACAGTCCCCGAGAAGTTGGGGGGAGGGGTCGGCAATTGAACCGGTGCCTAGA
GAAGGTGGCGCGGGGTAAACTGGGAAAGTGATGTCGTGTACTGGCTCCGCCTTTTTCCCGAGGGTGGGGG
AGAACCGTATATAAGTGCAGTAGTCGCCGTGAACGTTCTTTTTCGCAACGGGTTTGCCGCCAGAACACAG
GTAAGTGCCGTGTGTGGTTCCCGCGGGCCTGGCCTCTTTACGGGTTATGGCCCTTGCGTGCCTTGAATTA
CTTCCACCTGGCTGCAGTACGTGATTCTTGATCCCGAGCTTCGGGTTGGAAGTGGGTGGGAGAGTTCGAG
GCCTTGCGCTTAAGGAGCCCCTTCGCCTCGTGCTTGAGTTGAGGCCTGGCCTGGGCGCTGGGGCCGCCGC
GTGCGAATCTGGTGGCACCTTCGCGCCTGTCTCGCTGCTTTCGATAAGTCTCTAGCCATTTAAAATTTTT
GATGACCTGCTGCGACGCTTTTTTTCTGGCAAGATAGTCTTGTAAATGCGGGCCAAGATCTGCACACTGG
TATTTCGGTTTTTGGGGCCGCGGGCGGCGACGGGGCCCGTGCGTCCCAGCGCACATGTTCGGCGAGGCGG
GGCCTGCGAGCGCGGCCACCGAGAATCGGACGGGGGTAGTCTCAAGCTGGCCGGCCTGCTCTGGTGCCTG
GCCTCGCGCCGCCGTGTATCGCCCCGCCCTGGGCGGCAAGGCTGGCCCGGTCGGCACCAGTTGCGTGAGC
GGAAAGATGGCCGCTTCCCGGCCCTGCTGCAGGGAGCTCAAAATGGAGGACGCGGCGCTCGGGAGAGCGG
GCGGGTGAGTCACCCACACAAAGGAAAAGGGCCTTTCCGTCCTCAGCCGTCGCTTCATGTGACTCCACGG
AGTACCGGGCGCCGTCCAGGCACCTCGATTAGTTCTCGAGCTTTTGGAGTACGTCGTCTTTAGGTTGGGG
GGAGGGGTTTTATGCGATGGAGTTTCCCCACACTGAGTGGGTGGAGACTGAAGTTAGGCCAGCTTGGCAC
TTGATGTAATTCTCCTTGGAATTTGCCCTTTTTGAGTTTGGATCTTGGTTCATTCTCAAGCCTCAGACAG
TGGTTCAAAGTTTTTTTCTTCCATTTCAGGTGTCGTGAGGCTAGCACCGCCACC
[5880 nt withheld, positions 4115-9994]
TAGTAATGAACTAGTCCGTAACTTGAAAGTATTTCGATTTCTTGGCTTTATATATCTTGTGGAAAGGACG
AACTTAGACGAAAGACATATCCATCACGCGTTAAGTCGACAATCAACCTCTGGATTACAAAATTTGTGAA
AGATTGACTGGTATTCTTAACTATGTTGCTCCTTTTACGCTATGTGGATACGCTGCTTTAATGCCTTTGT
ATCATGCTATTGCTTCCCGTATGGCTTTCATTTTCTCCTCCTTGTATAAATCCTGGTTGCTGTCTCTTTA
TGAGGAGTTGTGGCCCGTTGTCAGGCAACGTGGCGTGGTGTGCACTGTGTTTGCTGACGCAACCCCCACT
GGTTGGGGCATTGCCACCACCTGTCAGCTCCTTTCCGGGACTTTCGCTTTCCCCCTCCCTATTGCCACGG
CGGAACTCATCGCCGCCTGCCTTGCCCGCTGCTGGACAGGGGCTCGGCTGTTGGGCACTGACAATTCCGT
GGTGTTGTCGGGGAAATCATCGTCCTTTCCTTGGCTGCTCGCCTGTGTTGCCACCTGGATTCTGCGCGGG
ACGTCCTTCTGCTACGTCCCTTCGGCCCTCAATCCAGCGGACCTTCCTTCCCGCGGCCTGCTGCCGGCTC
TGCGGCCTCTTCCGCGTCTTCGCCTTCGCCCTCAGACGAGTCGGATCTCCCTTTGGGCCGCCTCCCCGCG
TCGACTTTAAGACCAATGACTTACAAGGCAGCTGTAGATCTTAGCCACTTTTTAAAAGAAAAGGGGGGAC
TGGAAGGGCTAATTCACTCCCAACGAAGACAAGATCTGCTTTTTGCTTGTACTGGGTCTCTCTGGTTAGA
CCAGATCTGAGCCTGGGAGCTCTCTGGCTAACTAGGGAACCCACTGCTTAAGCCTCAATAAAGCTTGCCT
TGAGTGCTTCAAGTAGTGTGTGCCCGTCTGTTGTGTGACTCTGGTAACTAGAGATCCCTCAGACCCTTTT
AGTCAGTGTGGAAAATCTCTAGCAGTACGTATAGTAGTTCATGTCATCTTATTATTCAGTATTTATAACT
TGCAAAGAAATGAATATCAGAGAGTGAGAGGAACTTGTTTATTGCAGCTTATAATGGTTACAAATAAAGC
AATAGCATCACAAATTTCACAAATAAAGCATTTTTTTCACTGCATTCTAGTTGTGGTTTGTCCAAACTCA
TCAATGTATCTTATCATGTCTGGCTCTAGCTATCCCGCCCCTAACTCCGCCCATCCCGCCCCTAACTCCG
CCCAGTTCCGCCCATTCTCCGCCCCATGGCTGACTAATTTTTTTTATTTATGCAGAGGCCGAGGCCGCCT
CGGCCTCTGAGCTATTCCAGAAGTAGTGAGGAGGCTTTTTTGGAGGCCTAGGGACGTACCCAATTCGCCC
TATAGTGAGTCGTATTACGCGCGCTCACTGGCCGTCGTTTTACAACGTCGTGACTGGGAAAACCCTGGCG
TTACCCAACTTAATCGCCTTGCAGCACATCCCCCTTTCGCCAGCTGGCGTAATAGCGAAGAGGCCCGCAC
CGATCGCCCTTCCCAACAGTTGCGCAGCCTGAATGGCGAATGGG
[124 nt withheld, positions 11579-11702]
C
[91 nt withheld, positions 11704-11794]
A
[49 nt withheld, positions 11796-11844]
CCTTTGACGTTGGAGTCCACGTTCTTT
[37 nt withheld, positions 11872-11908]
ACCCTATCTCGGTCTATTCTTTTGATTTATAAGGGATTTTGCCGATTTCGGCCTATTGGTTAAAAAATGA
GCTGATTTAACAAAAATTTAACGCGAATTTTAACAAAATATTAACGCTTACAATTTAGGTGGCACTTTTC
GGGGAAATGTGCGCGGAACCCCTATTTGTTTATTTTTCTAAATACATTCAAATATGTATCCGCTCATGAG
ACAATAACCCTGATAAATGCTTCAATAATATTGAAAAAGGAAGAGTATGAGTATTCAACATTTCCGTGTC
GCCCTTATTCCCTTTTTTGCGGCATTTTGCCTTCCTGTTTTTGCTCACCCAGAAACGCTGGTGAAAGTAA
AAGATGCTGAAGATCAGTTGGGTGCACGAGTGGGTTACATCGAACTGGATCTCAACAGCGGTAAGATCCT
TGAGAGTTTTCGCCCCGAAGAACGTTTTCCAATGATGAGCACTTTTAAAGTTCTGCTATGTGGCGCGGTA
TTATCCCGTATTGACGCCGGGCAAGAGCAACTCGGTCGCCGCATACACTATTCTCAGAATGACTTGGTTG
AGTACTCACCAGTCACAGAAAAGCATCTTACGGATGGCATGACAGTAAGAGAATTATGCAGTGCTGCCAT
AACCATGAGTGATAACACTGCGGCCAACTTACTTCTGACAACGATCGGAGGACCGAAGGAGCTAACCGCT
TTTTTGCACAACATGGGGGATCATGTAACTCGCCTTGATCGTTGGGAACCGGAGCTGAATGAAGCCATAC
CAAACGACGAGCGTGACACCACGATGCCTGTAGCAATGGCAACAACGTTGCGCAAACTATTAACTGGCGA
ACTACTTACTCTAGCTTCCCGGCAACAATTAATAGACTGGATGGAGGCGGATAAAGTTGCAGGACCACTT
CTGCGCTCGGCCCTTCCGGCTGGCTGGTTTATTGCTGATAAATCTGGAGCCGGTGAGCGTGGGTCTCGCG
GTATCATTGCAGCACTGGGGCCAGATGGTAAGCCCTCCCGTATCGTAGTTATCTACACGACGGGGAGTCA
GGCAACTATGGATGAACGAAATAGACAGATCGCTGAGATAGGTGCCTCACTGATTAAGCATTGGTAACTG
TCAGACCAAGTTTACTCATATATACTTTAGATTGATTTAAAACTTCATTTTTAATTTAAAAGGATCTAGG
TGAAGATCCTTTTTGATAATCTCATGACCAAAATCCCTTAACGTGAGTTTTCGTTCCACTGAGCGTCAGA
CCCCGTAGAAAAGATCAAAGGATCTTCTTGAGATCCTTTTTTTCTGCGCGTAATCTGCTGCTTGCAAACA
AAAAAACCACCGCTACCAGCGGTGGTTTGTTTGCCGGATCAAGAGCTACCAACTCTTTTTCCGAAGGTAA
CTGGCTTCAGCAGAGCGCAGATACCAAATACTGTTCTTCTAGTGTAGCCGTAGTTAGGCCACCACTTCAA
GAACTCTGTAGCACCGCCTACATACCTCGCTCTGCTAATCCTGTTACCAGTGGCTGCTGCCAGTGGCGAT
AAGTCGTGTCTTACCGGGTTGGACTCAAGACGATAGTTACCGGATAAGGCGCAGCGGTCGGGCTGAACGG
GGGGTTCGTGCACACAGCCCAGCTTGGAGCGAACGACCTACACCGAACTGAGATACCTACAGCGTGAGCT
ATGAGAAAGCGCCACGCTTCCCGAAGGGAGAAAGGCGGACAGGTATCCGGTAAGCGGCAGGGTCGGAACA
GGAGAGCGCACGAGGGAGCTTCCAGGGGGAAACGCCTGGTATCTTTATAGTCCTGTCGGGTTTCGCCACC
TCTGACTTGAGCGTCGATTTTTGTGATGCTCGTCAGGGGGGCGGAGCCTATGGAAAAACGCCAGCAACGC
GGCCTTTTTACGGTTCCTGGCCTTTTGCTGGCCTTTTGCTCACATGTTCTTTCCTGCGTTATCCCCTGAT
TCTGTGGATAACCGTATTACCGCCTTTGAGTGAGCTGATACCGCTCGCCGCAGCCGAACGACCGAGCGCA
GCGAGTCAGTGAGCGAGGAAGCGGAAGAGCGCCCAATACGCAAACCGCCTCTCCCCGCGCGTTGGCCGAT
TCATTAATGCAGCTGGCACGACAGGTTTCCCGACTGGAAAGCGGGCAGTGAGCGCAACGCAATTAATGTG
AGTTAGCTCACTCATTAGGCACCCCAGGCTTTACACTTTATGCTTCCGGCTCGTATGTTGTGTGGAATTG
TGAGCGGATAACAATTTCACACAGGAAACAGCTATGACCATGATTACGCCAAGCGCGCAATTAACCCTCA
CTAAAGGGAACAAAAGCTGGAGCTGCAAGC
Features (pLannotate 1.2.2; 31 found; start..end, strand, type, name):
      5..231     +  promoter       RSV promoter: Rous sarcoma virus enhancer/promoter
    232..412     +  LTR            5' LTR (truncated): truncated 5' long terminal repeat (LTR) from HIV-1
    459..584     +  misc_feature   HIV-1 Ψ: packaging signal of human immunodeficiency virus type 1
    568..931     +  CDS            HIV-1 gag (fragment): gag protein from human immunodeficiency virus 1; gag
   1077..1310    +  misc_feature   RRE: The Rev response element (RRE) of HIV-1 allows for Rev-dependent mRNA export from the nucleus to the cytoplasm.
   1687..1713    +  CDS            Rev (fragment): human immunodeficiency virus 1 (HIV-1) Rev protein; rev; enhances nuclear export of unspliced and incompletely spliced viral mRNAs
   1720..1743    +  promoter       SV40 promoter (fragment): SV40 early promoter
   1744..1815    +  promoter       SV40 promoter (fragment): SV40 enhancer and early promoter
   1839..1974    +  rep_origin     SV40 ori: SV40 origin of replication
   2020..2616    +  CDS            PuroR (fragment): puromycin N-acetyltransferase; pac from Streptomyces; confers resistance to puromycin
   2665..2782    +  misc_feature   cPPT/CTS: central polypurine tract and central termination sequence of HIV-1
   2847..2913    +  CDS            small t antigen (fragment): SV40 (simian virus 40) small t antigen
   2920..4098    +  promoter       EF-1α promoter: strong constitutive promoter for human elongation factor EF-1α
   4115..9994    +  CDS            TCF20 (sequence withheld): TCF20_HUMAN - Also known as KIAA0292, SPBP. Experimental evidence at protein level: Swiss-Prot protein existence level 1. Transcriptional activator that binds to the regulatory region of MMP3 and thereby controls stromelysin expression. It stimulates the activity of various transcriptional activators such as JUN, SP1, PAX6 and ETS1, suggesting a function as a coactivator. From Homo sapiens (Human).
  10010..10063   +  promoter       U6 promoter (fragment): RNA polymerase III promoter for human U6 snRNA
  10105..10693   +  misc_feature   WPRE: woodchuck hepatitis virus posttranscriptional regulatory element
  10744..10763   +  misc_feature   cPPT/CTS (fragment): central polypurine tract and central termination sequence of HIV-1
  10765..10998   +  LTR            3' LTR (ΔU3): self-inactivating 3' long terminal repeat (LTR) from HIV-1
  11076..11197   +  polyA_signal   SV40 poly(A) signal: SV40 polyadenylation signal
  11237..11372   +  rep_origin     SV40 ori: SV40 origin of replication
  11393..11411   -  promoter       T7 promoter: promoter for bacteriophage T7 RNA polymerase
  11419..11574   +  CDS            lacZα (fragment): LacZα fragment of β-galactosidase; lacZ fragment
  11579..12007   +  rep_origin     f1 ori (sequence partly withheld): f1 bacteriophage origin of replication; arrow indicates direction of (+) strand synthesis
  12060..12164   +  promoter       AmpR promoter: bla
  12165..13025   +  CDS            AmpR: β-lactamase; bla; confers resistance to ampicillin, carbenicillin, and related antibiotics
  13196..13784   +  rep_origin     ori: high-copy-number ColE1/pMB1/pBR322/pUC origin of replication
  13967..14059   +  CDS            lacI (fragment): lac repressor; lacI; The lac repressor binds to the lac operator to inhibit transcription in E. coli. This inhibition can be relieved by adding lactose or isopropyl-β-D-thiogalactopyranoside (IPTG).
  14072..14093   +  protein_bind   CAP binding site: CAP binding activates transcription in the presence of cAMP. E. coli catabolite activator protein
  14108..14138   +  promoter       lac promoter: promoter for the E. coli lac operon
  14142..14164   +  protein_bind   lac operator (fragment): The lac repressor binds to the lac operator to inhibit transcription in E. coli. This inhibition can be relieved by adding lactose or isopropyl-β-D-thiogalactopyranoside (IPTG). lac repressor encoded by lacI
  14207..14225   +  promoter       T3 promoter: promoter for bacteriophage T3 RNA polymerase
