[The description below was written by a language model from this plasmid's Addgene catalogue record and pLannotate feature annotations shown in this document.]
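Description:
TFORF2847 is a third-generation, self-inactivating lentiviral expression plasmid built on the pLX_TRC317 backbone, carrying the human transcription factor TCF20 (also known as SPBP or AR1) as a synthesized open reading frame. It belongs to a large barcoded collection of transcription factor ORFs. Each member carries a unique 24-bp barcode so that the overexpressed factor can be identified by sequencing in pooled screens. The feature table does not annotate the barcode itself, so its exact position cannot be read from the record. In bacteria the roughly 14.2 kb plasmid replicates from a high-copy ColE1/pUC-type origin and is selected with ampicillin through the bla gene. An f1 origin and remnants of a lac/lacZα region with T7 and T3 promoters are also present in the backbone. The depositor notes that the plasmid can recombine, which is a known risk for LTR-containing vectors, especially with a large insert.

The viral genome is transcribed from an RSV promoter fused to a truncated HIV-1 5' LTR. This is followed by the Ψ packaging signal with a gag fragment, then the RRE for Rev-dependent nuclear export. It ends in a ΔU3 3' LTR, which inactivates LTR promoter activity after integration, and an SV40 polyadenylation signal lies downstream. Two expression units sit between the LTRs. An SV40 early promoter drives puromycin N-acetyltransferase for selecting transduced mammalian cells. After a cPPT/CTS element, the strong constitutive EF-1α promoter drives the TCF20 coding sequence of nearly 6 kb. A WPRE lies downstream of the ORF and enhances transcript stability and expression. The construct is intended for packaging into lentivirus and stable TCF20 overexpression, for example in directed differentiation screens.
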