Addgene plasmid #144158: TFORF2847
Purpose: Lentiviral vector for overexpressing transcription factor ORFs with unique 24-bp barcodes. Barcodes facilitate identification of transcription factors in pooled screens.
Depositing lab: Feng Zhang. Depositing organization: Broad Institute. Publication: A transcription factor atlas of directed differentiation. Joung J, Ma S, Tay T, Geiger-Schuller KR, Kirchgatterer PC, Verdine VK, Guo B, Arias-Garcia MA, Allen WE, Singh A, Kuksenko O, Abudayyeh OO, Gootenberg JS, Fu Z, Macrae RK, Buenrostro JD, Regev A, Zhang F. Cell. 2023 Jan 5;186(1):209-229.e26. doi: 10.1016/j.cell.2022.11.026. PubMed 36608654.
Backbone
  Vector backbone: pLX_TRC317
  Backbone manufacturer: Broad Institute Genetic Perturbation Platform
  Backbone size w/o insert (bp): 8264
  Vector type: Mammalian Expression, Lentiviral
  Selectable markers: Puromycin
Growth in bacteria
  Bacterial resistance: Ampicillin, 100 μg/mL
  Growth temperature: 37°C
  Growth strain: NEB Stable
  Copy number: High Copy
Gene/Insert
  Gene/Insert name: TCF20
  Species: H. sapiens (human)
  Insert size (bp): 5984
  Entrez Gene: TCF20 (a.k.a. AR1, SPBP, KIAA0292)
  Promoter: EF1a
  Cloning method: Unknown
  Sequencing primers: 5′ GGGTGGAGACTGAAGTTAGGCCAG; 3′ CACATAGCGTAAAAGGAGCAACATAG
Terms and licenses: Academic/Nonprofit Terms; Industry Terms: Not Available to Industry
Depositor comments: NM_005650,XM_006724313,XM_005261722,ENST00000359486 . The transcription factor ORF portion of this plasmid was synthesized by Genewiz. Please test multiple small colonies in case of plasmid recombination. To make this collection available in a timely manner, a portion of this collection was not fully sequenced by Addgene. If an Addgene verified full plasmid sequence is not available, please contact us prior to placing an order to request the full sequence.
How to cite: TFORF2847 was a gift from Feng Zhang (Addgene plasmid # 144158 ; http://n2t.net/addgene:144158 ; RRID:Addgene_144158)
