>Addgene plasmid #144158 | TFORF2847 | depositor partial sequence | sequence record 284598 | Insert
ACCGCCACC
[5880 nt withheld, positions 10-5889]
TAGTAATGAACTAGTCCGTAACTTGAAAGTATTTCGATTTCTTGGCTTTATATATCTTGTGGAAAGGACG
AACTTAGACGAAAGACATATCCATC
