>Addgene plasmid #144158 | TFORF2847 | depositor partial sequence | sequence record 284599 | Barcode
ACTTAGACGAAAGACATATCCATC
